>Addgene plasmid #87452 | YFP-FKBP-PCRD | addgene full sequence | sequence record 174916 | Addgene NGS Result
GACATTGATTATTGACTAGTTATTAATAGTAATCAATTACGGGGTCATTAGTTCATAGCCCATATATGGA
GTTCCGCGTTACATAACTTACGGTAAATGGCCCGCCTGGCTGACCGCCCAACGACCCCCGCCCATTGACG
TCAATAATGACGTATGTTCCCATAGTAACGCCAATAGGGACTTTCCATTGACGTCAATGGGTGGAGTATT
TACGGTAAACTGCCCACTTGGCAGTACATCAAGTGTATCATATGCCAAGTACGCCCCCTATTGACGTCAA
TGACGGTAAATGGCCCGCCTGGCATTATGCCCAGTACATGACCTTATGGGACTTTCCTACTTGGCAGTAC
ATCTACGTATTAGTCATCGCTATTACCATGGTGATGCGGTTTTGGCAGTACATCAATGGGCGTGGATAGC
GGTTTGACTCACGGGGATTTCCAAGTCTCCACCCCATTGACGTCAATGGGAGTTTGTTTTGGCACCAAAA
TCAACGGGACTTTCCAAAATGTCGTAACAACTCCGCCCCATTGACGCAAATGGGCGGTAGGCGTGTACGG
TGGGAGGTCTATATAAGCAGAGCTCTCTGGCTAACTAGAGAACCCACTGCTTACTGGCTTATCGAAATTA
ATACGACTCACTATAGGGAGACCCAAGCTTGGTACCGCCACCATGGTGAGCAAGGGCGAGGAGCTGTTCA
CCGGGGTGGTGCCCATCCTGGTCGAGCTGGACGGCGACGTAAACGGCCACAAGTTCAGCGTGTCCGGCGA
GGGCGAGGGCGATGCCACCTACGGCAAGCTGACCCTGAAGTTCATCTGCACCACCGGCAAGCTGCCCGTG
CCCTGGCCCACCCTCGTGACCACCTTCGGCTACGGCGTGCAGTGCTTCGCCCGCTACCCCGACCACATGA
AGCAGCACGACTTCTTCAAGTCCGCCATGCCCGAAGGCTACGTCCAGGAGCGCACCATCTTCTTCAAGGA
CGACGGCAACTACAAGACCCGCGCCGAGGTGAAGTTCGAGGGCGACACCCTGGTGAACCGCATCGAGCTG
AAGGGCATCGACTTCAAGGAGGACGGCAACATCCTGGGGCACAAGCTGGAGTACAACTACAACAGCCACA
ACGTCTATATCATGGCCGACAAGCAGAAGAACGGCATCAAGGTGAACTTCAAGATCCGCCACAACATCGA
GGACGGCAGCGTGCAGCTCGCCGACCACTACCAGCAGAACACCCCCATCGGCGACGGCCCCGTGCTGCTG
CCCGACAACCACTACCTGAGCTACCAGTCCGCCCTGAGCAAAGACCCCAACGAGAAGCGCGATCACATGG
TCCTGCTGGAGTTCGTGACCGCCGCCGGGATCACTCTCGCGGCCGCTATGGGAGTGCAGGTGGAAACCAT
CTCCCCAGGAGACGGGCGCACCTTCCCCAAGCGCGGCCAGACCTGCGTGGTGCACTACACCGGGATGCTT
GAAGATGGAAAGAAATTTGATTCCTCCCGGGACAGAAACAAGCCCTTTAAGTTTATGCTAGGCAAGCAGG
AGGTGATCCGAGGCTGGGAAGAAGGGGTTGCCCAGATGAGTGTGGGTCAGAGAGCCAAACTGACTATATC
TCCAGATTATGCCTATGGTGCCACTGGGCACCCAGGCATCATCCCACCACATGCCACTCTCGTCTTCGAT
GTGGAGCTTCTAAAACTGGAAAACGACGCCGCCCCTAGCACCTCTTCCGCCCTTCAGGCTGGTCTGCGGA
GCCTGCAGGACTTGGGTCCTGAGATGCGGCAGGCCCTCACCTGTGACACAGAGGAGGAGGAAGAAGAGGG
GCAGGAGGGAGTGGAGGAGGAAGATGAAAAGGACTTGGAAACTAACAAAGCCACGATGGTCTCCCAGCCC
TCAGCTCGCCGGGGCTCCGGGATTTCTGTGTCTCTGCCTGTCGGGGACAGACTTCCAGATTCACTCTCCT
TTGGGCCCAGTGATGATGACAGGGGGACTCCCACCTCCAGTCAGCCCAGTGTGCCCCAGGCTGGATCCAA
CACCCACAGGAGAGGCTCTGGGGCTCTCATTTTCACCATCCCAGAAGAAGGAAATTAATCTAGAGGGCCC
TATTCTATAGTGTCACCTAAATGCTAGAGCTCGCTGATCAGCCTCGACTGTGCCTTCTAGTTGCCAGCCA
TCTGTTGTTTGCCCCTCCCCCGTGCCTTCCTTGACCCTGGAAGGTGCCACTCCCACTGTCCTTTCCTAAT
AAAATGAGGAAATTGCATCGCATTGTCTGAGTAGGTGTCATTCTATTCTGGGGGGTGGGGTGGGGCAGGA
CAGCAAGGGGGAGGATTGGGAAGACAATAGCAGGCATGCTGGGGATGCGGTGGGCTCTATGGCTTCTGAG
GCGGAAAGAACCAGCTGGGGCTCTAGGGGGTATCCCC
[124 nt withheld, positions 2418-2541]
C
[91 nt withheld, positions 2543-2633]
A
[49 nt withheld, positions 2635-2683]
CCTTTGACGTTGGAGTCCACGTTCTTT
[37 nt withheld, positions 2711-2747]
ACCCTATCTCGGTCTATTCTTTTGATTTATAAGGGATTTTGCCGATTTCGGCCTATTGGTTAAAAAATGA
GCTGATTTAACAAAAATTTAACGCGAATTAATTCTGTGGAATGTGTGTCAGTTAGGGTGTGGAAAGTCCC
CAGGCTCCCCAGCAGGCAGAAGTATGCAAAGCATGCATCTCAATTAGTCAGCAACCAGGTGTGGAAAGTC
CCCAGGCTCCCCAGCAGGCAGAAGTATGCAAAGCATGCATCTCAATTAGTCAGCAACCATAGTCCCGCCC
CTAACTCCGCCCATCCCGCCCCTAACTCCGCCCAGTTCCGCCCATTCTCCGCCCCATGGCTGACTAATTT
TTTTTATTTATGCAGAGGCCGAGGCCGCCTCTGCCTCTGAGCTATTCCAGAAGTAGTGAGGAGGCTTTTT
TGGAGGCCTAGGCTTTTGCAAAAAGCTCCCGGGAGCTTGTATATCCATTTTCGGATCTGATCAAGAGACA
GGATGAGGATCGTTTCGCATGATTGAACAAGATGGATTGCACGCAGGTTCTCCGGCCGCTTGGGTGGAGA
GGCTATTCGGCTATGACTGGGCACAACAGACAATCGGCTGCTCTGATGCCGCCGTGTTCCGGCTGTCAGC
GCAGGGGCGCCCGGTTCTTTTTGTCAAGACCGACCTGTCCGGTGCCCTGAATGAACTGCAGGACGAGGCA
GCGCGGCTATCGTGGCTGGCCACGACGGGCGTTCCTTGCGCAGCTGTGCTCGACGTTGTCACTGAAGCGG
GAAGGGACTGGCTGCTATTGGGCGAAGTGCCGGGGCAGGATCTCCTGTCATCTCACCTTGCTCCTGCCGA
GAAAGTATCCATCATGGCTGATGCAATGCGGCGGCTGCATACGCTTGATCCGGCTACCTGCCCATTCGAC
CACCAAGCGAAACATCGCATCGAGCGAGCACGTACTCGGATGGAAGCCGGTCTTGTCGATCAGGATGATC
TGGACGAAGAGCATCAGGGGCTCGCGCCAGCCGAACTGTTCGCCAGGCTCAAGGCGCGCATGCCCGACGG
CGAGGATCTCGTCGTGACCCATGGCGATGCCTGCTTGCCGAATATCATGGTGGAAAATGGCCGCTTTTCT
GGATTCATCGACTGTGGCCGGCTGGGTGTGGCGGACCGCTATCAGGACATAGCGTTGGCTACCCGTGATA
TTGCTGAAGAGCTTGGCGGCGAATGGGCTGACCGCTTCCTCGTGCTTTACGGTATCGCCGCTCCCGATTC
GCAGCGCATCGCCTTCTATCGCCTTCTTGACGAGTTCTTCTGAGCGGGACTCTGGGGTTCGAAATGACCG
ACCAAGCGACGCCCAACCTGCCATCACGAGATTTCGATTCCACCGCCGCCTTCTATGAAAGGTTGGGCTT
CGGAATCGTTTTCCGGGACGCCGGCTGGATGATCCTCCAGCGCGGGGATCTCATGCTGGAGTTCTTCGCC
CACCCCAACTTGTTTATTGCAGCTTATAATGGTTACAAATAAAGCAATAGCATCACAAATTTCACAAATA
AAGCATTTTTTTCACTGCATTCTAGTTGTGGTTTGTCCAAACTCATCAATGTATCTTATCATGTCTGTAT
ACCGTCGACCTCTAGCTAGAGCTTGGCGTAATCATGGTCATAGCTGTTTCCTGTGTGAAATTGTTATCCG
CTCACAATTCCACACAACATACGAGCCGGAAGCATAAAGTGTAAAGCCTGGGGTGCCTAATGAGTGAGCT
AACTCACATTAATTGCGTTGCGCTCACTGCCCGCTTTCCAGTCGGGAAACCTGTCGTGCCAGCTGCATTA
ATGAATCGGCCAACGCGCGGGGAGAGGCGGTTTGCGTATTGGGCGCTCTTCCGCTTCCTCGCTCACTGAC
TCGCTGCGCTCGGTCGTTCGGCTGCGGCGAGCGGTATCAGCTCACTCAAAGGCGGTAATACGGTTATCCA
CAGAATCAGGGGATAACGCAGGAAAGAACATGTGAGCAAAAGGCCAGCAAAAGGCCAGGAACCGTAAAAA
GGCCGCGTTGCTGGCGTTTTTCCATAGGCTCCGCCCCCCTGACGAGCATCACAAAAATCGACGCTCAAGT
CAGAGGTGGCGAAACCCGACAGGACTATAAAGATACCAGGCGTTTCCCCCTGGAAGCTCCCTCGTGCGCT
CTCCTGTTCCGACCCTGCCGCTTACCGGATACCTGTCCGCCTTTCTCCCTTCGGGAAGCGTGGCGCTTTC
TCATAGCTCACGCTGTAGGTATCTCAGTTCGGTGTAGGTCGTTCGCTCCAAGCTGGGCTGTGTGCACGAA
CCCCCCGTTCAGCCCGACCGCTGCGCCTTATCCGGTAACTATCGTCTTGAGTCCAACCCGGTAAGACACG
ACTTATCGCCACTGGCAGCAGCCACTGGTAACAGGATTAGCAGAGCGAGGTATGTAGGCGGTGCTACAGA
GTTCTTGAAGTGGTGGCCTAACTACGGCTACACTAGAAGAACAGTATTTGGTATCTGCGCTCTGCTGAAG
CCAGTTACCTTCGGAAAAAGAGTTGGTAGCTCTTGATCCGGCAAACAAACCACCGCTGGTAGCGGTGGTT
TTTTTGTTTGCAAGCAGCAGATTACGCGCAGAAAAAAAGGATCTCAAGAAGATCCTTTGATCTTTTCTAC
GGGGTCTGACGCTCAGTGGAACGAAAACTCACGTTAAGGGATTTTGGTCATGAGATTATCAAAAAGGATC
TTCACCTAGATCCTTTTAAATTAAAAATGAAGTTTTAAATCAATCTAAAGTATATATGAGTAAACTTGGT
CTGACAGTTACCAATGCTTAATCAGTGAGGCACCTATCTCAGCGATCTGTCTATTTCGTTCATCCATAGT
TGCCTGACTCCCCGTCGTGTAGATAACTACGATACGGGAGGGCTTACCATCTGGCCCCAGTGCTGCAATG
ATACCGCGAGACCCACGCTCACCGGCTCCAGATTTATCAGCAATAAACCAGCCAGCCGGAAGGGCCGAGC
GCAGAAGTGGTCCTGCAACTTTATCCGCCTCCATCCAGTCTATTAATTGTTGCCGGGAAGCTAGAGTAAG
TAGTTCGCCAGTTAATAGTTTGCGCAACGTTGTTGCCATTGCTACAGGCATCGTGGTGTCACGCTCGTCG
TTTGGTATGGCTTCATTCAGCTCCGGTTCCCAACGATCAAGGCGAGTTACATGATCCCCCATGTTGTGCA
AAAAAGCGGTTAGCTCCTTCGGTCCTCCGATCGTTGTCAGAAGTAAGTTGGCCGCAGTGTTATCACTCAT
GGTTATGGCAGCACTGCATAATTCTCTTACTGTCATGCCATCCGTAAGATGCTTTTCTGTGACTGGTGAG
TACTCAACCAAGTCATTCTGAGAATAGTGTATGCGGCGACCGAGTTGCTCTTGCCCGGCGTCAATACGGG
ATAATACCGCGCCACATAGCAGAACTTTAAAAGTGCTCATCATTGGAAAACGTTCTTCGGGGCGAAAACT
CTCAAGGATCTTACCGCTGTTGAGATCCAGTTCGATGTAACCCACTCGTGCACCCAACTGATCTTCAGCA
TCTTTTACTTTCACCAGCGTTTCTGGGTGAGCAAAAACAGGAAGGCAAAATGCCGCAAAAAAGGGAATAA
GGGCGACACGGAAATGTTGAATACTCATACTCTTCCTTTTTCAATATTATTGAAGCATTTATCAGGGTTA
TTGTCTCATGAGCGGATACATATTTGAATGTATTTAGAAAAATAAACAAATAGGGGTTCCGCGCACATTT
CCCCGAAAAGTGCCACCTGACGTCGACGGATCGGGAGATCTCCCGATCCCCTATGGTGCACTCTCAGTAC
AATCTGCTCTGATGCCGCATAGTTAAGCCAGTATCTGCTCCCTGCTTGTGTGTTGGAGGTCGCTGAGTAG
TGCGCGAGCAAAATTTAAGCTACAACAAGGCAAGGCTTGACCGACAATTGCATGAAGAATCTGCTTAGGG
TTAGGCGTTTTGCGCTGCTTCGCGATGTACGGGCCAGATATACGCGTT
Features (pLannotate 1.2.2; 23 found; start..end, strand, type, name):
      1..380     +  enhancer       CMV enhancer: human cytomegalovirus immediate early enhancer
    381..584     +  promoter       CMV promoter: human cytomegalovirus (CMV) immediate early promoter
    580..613     +  LTR            5' LTR (truncated) (fragment): truncated 5' long terminal repeat (LTR) from HIV-1
    629..647     +  promoter       T7 promoter: promoter for bacteriophage T7 RNA polymerase
    679..1362    +  CDS            (3-F)Tyr-EGFP: (3-F)Tyr-EGFP is a basic (constitutively fluorescent) green fluorescent protein published in 2004, derived from Aequorea victoria.
   1378..1701    +  CDS            FKBP1A: FKB1A_HUMAN - Also known as FKBP1, FKBP12. Experimental evidence at protein level: Swiss-Prot protein existence level 1. Keeps in an inactive conformation TGFBR1, the TGF-beta type I serine/threonine kinase receptor, preventing TGF-beta receptor activation in absence of ligand. Recruits SMAD7 to ACVR1B which prevents the association of SMAD2 and SMAD3 with the activin receptor complex, thereby blocking the activin signal. May modulate the RYR1 calcium channel activity. PPIases accelerate the folding of proteins. It catalyzes the cis-trans isomerization of proline imidic peptide bonds in oligop
   1696..2085    +  CDS            CACNA1F (fragment): CAC1F_HUMAN - Also known as CACNAF1. Experimental evidence at protein level: Swiss-Prot protein existence level 1. [Isoform 6]: Voltage-dependent L-type calcium channel activates at more hyperpolarized voltages and exibits a robust calcium- dependent inactivation (CDI), due to incoming calcium ions, during depolarizations. From Homo sapiens (Human).
   2104..2122    -  promoter       SP6 promoter: promoter for bacteriophage SP6 RNA polymerase
   2148..2372    +  polyA_signal   bGH poly(A) signal: bovine growth hormone polyadenylation signal
   2376..2397    +  promoter       SV40 promoter (fragment): SV40 enhancer and early promoter
   2418..2846    +  rep_origin     f1 ori (sequence partly withheld): f1 bacteriophage origin of replication; arrow indicates direction of (+) strand synthesis
   2860..3189    +  promoter       SV40 promoter: SV40 enhancer and early promoter
   3256..4047    +  CDS            neo: KKA2_KLEPN - Also known as kan, nptII. Experimental evidence at protein level: Swiss-Prot protein existence level 1. Resistance to kanamycin, neomycin, paromomycin, ribostamycin, butirosin and gentamicin B. From Klebsiella pneumoniae.
   4071..4229    +  CDS            ble (fragment): BLE_KLEPN - Experimental evidence at protein level: Swiss-Prot protein existence level 1. Binding protein with a strong affinity to the bleomycin family of antibiotics. Binds to CL990; an antimitotic-antibiotic compound. From Klebsiella pneumoniae.
   4224..4345    +  polyA_signal   SV40 poly(A) signal: SV40 polyadenylation signal
   4418..4434    -  protein_bind   lac operator: The lac repressor binds to the lac operator to inhibit transcription in E. coli. This inhibition can be relieved by adding lactose or isopropyl-β-D-thiogalactopyranoside (IPTG). lac repressor encoded by lacI
   4442..4472    -  promoter       lac promoter: promoter for the E. coli lac operon
   4487..4508    -  protein_bind   CAP binding site: CAP binding activates transcription in the presence of cAMP. E. coli catabolite activator protein
   4521..4613    -  CDS            lacI (fragment): lac repressor; lacI; The lac repressor binds to the lac operator to inhibit transcription in E. coli. This inhibition can be relieved by adding lactose or isopropyl-β-D-thiogalactopyranoside (IPTG).
   4796..5384    -  rep_origin     ori: high-copy-number ColE1/pMB1/pBR322/pUC origin of replication
   5555..6415    -  CDS            AmpR: β-lactamase; bla; confers resistance to ampicillin, carbenicillin, and related antibiotics
   6416..6520    -  promoter       AmpR promoter: bla
   6579..6631    -  misc_feature   bom (fragment): basis of mobility region from pBR322
