[The description below was written by a language model from this plasmid's Addgene catalogue record and pLannotate feature annotations shown in this document.]
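Description:
YFP-FKBP-PCRD is a mammalian expression plasmid built on the pcDNA3 backbone, with a sequenced length of about 6.8 kb. It is maintained in E. coli through a high-copy ColE1/pUC-type origin and selected with ampicillin via the β-lactamase gene. The backbone also carries an f1 origin and an SV40 promoter-driven neomycin phosphotransferase cassette with an SV40 polyadenylation signal, which would allow G418 selection of transfected mammalian cells. Small annotated fragments, including a truncated HIV-1 LTR match, ble, lacI and bom, appear to be backbone remnants or short similarity hits rather than functional parts.

The payload is a single open reading frame driven by the CMV immediate-early enhancer/promoter and terminated by the bovine growth hormone polyadenylation signal. T7 and SP6 promoters flank the cloning region. The fusion consists of an N-terminal Aequorea-derived fluorescent protein, which the record calls YFP although the automated annotation matched it to an EGFP variant. This is followed by human FKBP12 (FKBP1A) and then the proximal C-terminal regulatory domain (PCRD) of the human L-type calcium channel Cav1.4 (CACNA1F). The PCRD is an insert of roughly 384 bp cloned between KpnI and XbaI sites.

The stated purpose is rapamycin-induced membrane targeting of PCRD. FKBP heterodimerises with an FRB domain in the presence of rapamycin, so co-expression with a membrane-anchored FRB partner, which is not part of this plasmid, should recruit the fusion to the membrane on drug addition. YFP allows that relocation to be visualised. The associated work concerns acute inhibition of L-type calcium channels by their C-terminal motifs.
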