Addgene plasmid #87452: YFP-FKBP-PCRD
Purpose: rapamycin-induced membrane-targeting of PCRD
Depositing lab: Xiaodong Liu. Depositing organization: Tsinghua University. Publication: Cooperative and acute inhibitionby multiple C-terminal motifs of L-type Ca2+ channels. Liu N, Yang Y, Ge L, Liu M, Colecraft HM, Liu X. Elife. 2017 Jan 6;6. pii: e21989. doi: 10.7554/eLife.21989. PubMed 28059704.
Backbone
  Vector backbone: pcDNA3
  Backbone size w/o insert (bp): 5382
  Vector type: Mammalian Expression
Growth in bacteria
  Bacterial resistance: Ampicillin, 100 μg/mL
  Growth temperature: 37°C
  Growth strain: DH5alpha
  Copy number: High Copy
Gene/Insert
  Gene/Insert name: PCRD (proximal C-terminal regulatory domain)
  Species: H. sapiens (human)
  Insert size (bp): 384
  Entrez Gene: CACNA1F (a.k.a. AIED, COD3, COD4, CORDX, CORDX3, CSNB2, CSNB2A, CSNBX2, Cav1.4, Cav1.4alpha1, JM8, JMC8, OA2)
  Promoter: CMV
  Tag / fusion protein: FKBP (N terminal on insert); YFP (N terminal on insert)
  Cloning method: Restriction Enzyme; 5′ cloning site Kpn I (not destroyed); 3′ cloning site Xba I (not destroyed)
  Sequencing primers: 5′ CMV-F
Terms and licenses: Academic/Nonprofit Terms; Industry Terms: Not Available to Industry
Depositor comments: FKBP (324 bp) (protein ID AAA58472)
How to cite: YFP-FKBP-PCRD was a gift from Xiaodong Liu (Addgene plasmid # 87452 ; http://n2t.net/addgene:87452 ; RRID:Addgene_87452)
